Addgene plasmid #60031: MSCV-TAP(FLAG-HA) CYLD
Purpose: CYLD with N-terminal TAP-tag (HA,FLAG) and IRES-Puro to allow tagged protein to be maintained
Depositing lab: Stephen Elledge. Depositing organization: Brigham and Women's Hospital. Publication: The tumor suppressor CYLD regulates entry into mitosis. Stegmeier F, Sowa ME, Nalepa G, Gygi SP, Harper JW, Elledge SJ. Proc Natl Acad Sci U S A. 2007 May 22. 104(21):8869-74. 10.1073/pnas.0703268104 PubMed 17495026.
Backbone
  Vector backbone: MSCV-N-Flag-HA-IRES-PURO
  Backbone manufacturer: Harper lab (Addgene Plasmid #41033)
  Vector type: Mammalian Expression, Retroviral
  Selectable markers: Puromycin
Growth in bacteria
  Bacterial resistance: Ampicillin, 100 μg/mL
  Growth temperature: 37°C
  Growth strain: DH5alpha
  Copy number: High Copy
Gene/Insert
  Gene/Insert name: Cylindromatosis
  Species: H. sapiens (human)
  Entrez Gene: CYLD (a.k.a. BRSS, CDMT, CYLD1, CYLDI, EAC, FTDALS8, MFT, MFT1, SBS, TEM, USPL2)
  Promoter: LTR-driven expression
  Tag / fusion protein: FLAG (N terminal on backbone); HA (N terminal on backbone); IRES Puro (C terminal on backbone)
  Cloning method: Gateway Cloning
  Sequencing primers: 5′ CAGCCCTCACTCCTTCTCTAGG; 3′ GCATTCCTTTGGCGAGAG
Terms and licenses: Academic/Nonprofit Terms; Industry Terms: Not Available to Industry
How to cite: MSCV-TAP(FLAG-HA) CYLD was a gift from Stephen Elledge (Addgene plasmid # 60031 ; http://n2t.net/addgene:60031 ; RRID:Addgene_60031)
