[The description below was written by a language model from this plasmid's Addgene catalogue record.]
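Description:
MSCV-TAP(FLAG-HA) CYLD is a retroviral mammalian expression plasmid built on the MSCV-N-Flag-HA-IRES-PURO backbone, a murine stem cell virus-derived vector. It is propagated in E. coli as a high-copy plasmid under ampicillin selection. In mammalian cells the selectable marker is puromycin. No feature table accompanies the record, so details such as the bacterial origin of replication, the packaging signal and the exact layout of the LTRs are not documented here, although elements of this kind are standard in MSCV-type vectors.

The insert is human CYLD (cylindromatosis), a tumor suppressor gene, introduced into the backbone by Gateway recombination cloning. Expression is driven by the retroviral LTR rather than by a separate internal promoter. The backbone supplies tandem FLAG and HA epitopes at the N terminus of the protein, which together form a tandem affinity purification (TAP) tag allowing two sequential immunoaffinity steps as well as detection with standard antibodies. Downstream of the CYLD coding sequence, an internal ribosome entry site directs translation of the puromycin resistance gene from the same transcript. Because tagged CYLD and the resistance marker are encoded on one bicistronic mRNA, drug selection keeps expression of the tagged protein linked to cell survival, which is the stated purpose of the IRES-Puro arrangement.

The construct is suited to producing retrovirus for stable transduction of mammalian cells and for establishing puromycin-selected populations expressing FLAG-HA-CYLD. Such cells are typically used to purify the protein and its interacting partners or to study its function. The associated publication concerns the role of CYLD in regulating entry into mitosis.
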