>Addgene plasmid #60031 | MSCV-TAP(FLAG-HA) CYLD | addgene partial sequence | sequence record 138361 | pLXSN5 5'-CCCTTGAACCTCCTCGTTCGACC-3'
CCCTCACTCCTTCTCTAGGCGCCGGAATTAGATCTGCCACCATGGACTACAAGGATGACGATGACAAGCT
CGATGGAGGATACCCATACGATGTTCCAGATTACGCTGCTCGAGGTTATCAAACAAGTTTGTACAAAAAA
GTTGGCGCGCCCACCATGAGTTCAGGCTTATGGAGCCAAGAAAAAGTCACTTCACCCTACTGGGAAGAGC
GGATTTTTTACTTGCTTCTTCAAGAATGCAGCGTTACAGACAAACAAACACAAAAGCTCCTTAAAGTACC
GAAGGGAAGTATAGGACAGTATATTCAAGATCGTTCTGTGGGGCATTCAAGGATTCCTTCTGCAAAAGGC
AAGAAAAATCAGATTGGATTAAAAATTCTAGAGCAACCTCATGCAGTTCTCTTTGTTGATGAAAAGGATG
TTGTAGAGATAAATGAAAAGTTCACAGAGTTACTTTTGGCAATTACCAATTGTGAGGAGAGGTTCAGCCT
GTTTAAAAACAGAAACAGACTAAGTAAAGGCCTCCAAATAGACGTGGGCTGTCCTGTGAAAGTACAGCTG
AGATCTGGGGAAGAAAAATTTCCTGGAGTTGTACGCTTCAGAGGACCCCTGTTAGCAGAGAGGACAGTCT
CCGGAATATTCTTTGGAGTTGAATTGCTGGAAGAAGGTCGTGGTCAAGGTTTCACTGACGGGGTGTACCA
AGGGAAACAGCTTTTTCAGTGTGATGAAGATTGTGGCGTGTTTGTTGCATTGGACAAGCTAGAACTCATA
GAAGATGATGACACTGCATTGGAAAGTGATTACGCAGGTCCTGGGGACACAATGCAGGTCGAACTTCCTC
CTTTGGAAATAAACTCCAGAGTTTCTTTGAAGGTTGGAGAAACAATAGAATCTGGAACAGTTATATTCTG
TGATG
