>Addgene plasmid #60031 | MSCV-TAP(FLAG-HA) CYLD | addgene partial sequence | sequence record 138362 | IRES-F 5'-TGGCTCTCCTCAAGCGTATT-3'
CCCATTGTATGGGATCTGATCTGGGGCCTCGGTGCACATGCTTTACATGTGTTTAGTCGAGGTTAAAAAA
ACGTCTAGGCCCCCCGAACCACGGGGACGTGGTTTTCCTTTGAAAAACACGATGATAATATGGCCACAAC
CATGACCGAGTACAAGCCCACGGTGCGCCTCGCCACCCGCGACGACGTCCCCAGGGCCGTACGCACCCTC
GCCGCCGCGTTCGCCGACTACCCCGCCACGCGCCACACCGTCGATCCGGACCGCCACATCGAGCGGGTCA
CCGAGCTGCAAGAACTCTTCCTCACGCGCGTCGGGCTCGACATCGGCAAGGTGTGGGTCGCGGACGACGG
CGCCGCGGTGGCGGTCTGGACCACGCCGGAGAGCGTCGAAGCGGGGGCGGTGTTCGCCGAGATCGGCCCG
CGCATGGCCGAGTTGAGCGGTTCCCGGCTGGCCGCGCAGCAACAGATGGAAGGCCTCCTGGCGCCGCACC
GGCCCAAGGAGCCCGCGTGGTTCCTGGCCACCGTCGGCGTCTCGCCCGACCACCAGGGCAAGGGTCTGGG
CAGCGCCGTCGTGCTCCCCGGAGTGGAGGCGGCCGAGCGCGCCGGGGTGCCCGCCTTCCTGGAGACCTCC
GCGCCCCGCAACCTCCCCTTCTACGAGCGGCTCGGCTTCACCGTCACCGCCGACGTCGAGGTGCCCGAAG
GACCGCGCACCTGGTGCATGACCCGCAAGCCCGGTGCCTGATGCATCGATGTCGACCTGCAGCCAAGCTT
ATCGATAAAATAAAAGATTTTATTTAGTCTCCAGAAAAAGGGGGGAATGAAAGACCCCACCTGTAGGTTT
GGCAAGCTAGCTTAAGTAACGCCATTTTGCAAGGCATGGAAAATACATAACTGAGAATAGAGAAGTTCAG
ATCAAGGTTAGGAACAGAGAGACAGCA
